>Addgene plasmid #103214 | LSB-hsa-miR-1307-3p | depositor full sequence | sequence record 195477 | Full Sequence
AATTGAGGGGATAACGCAGGAAAGAACATGTGAGCAAAAGGCCAGCAAAAGGCCAGGAACCGTAAAAAGG
CCGCGTTGCTGGCGTTTTTCCATAGGCTCCGCCCCCCTGACGAGCATCACAAAAATCGACGCTCAAGTCA
GAGGTGGCGAAACCCGACAGGACTATAAAGATACCAGGCGTTTCCCCCTGGAAGCTCCCTCGTGCGCTCT
CCTGTTCCGACCCTGCCGCTTACCGGATACCTGTCCGCCTTTCTCCCTTCGGGAAGCGTGGCGCTTTCTC
ATAGCTCACGCTGTAGGTATCTCAGTTCGGTGTAGGTCGTTCGCTCCAAGCTGGGCTGTGTGCACGAACC
CCCCGTTCAGCCCGACCGCTGCGCCTTATCCGGTAACTATCGTCTTGAGTCCAACCCGGTAAGACACGAC
TTATCGCCACTGGCAGCAGCCACTGGTAACAGGATTAGCAGAGCGAGGTATGTAGGCGGTGCTACAGAGT
TCTTGAAGTGGTGGCCTAACTACGGCTACACTAGAAGAACAGTATTTGGTATCTGCGCTCTGCTGAAGCC
AGTTACCTTCGGAAAAAGAGTTGGTAGCTCTTGATCCGGCAAACAAACCACCGCTGGTAGCGGTGGTTTT
TTTGTTTGCAAGCAGCAGATTACGCGCAGAAAAAAAGGATCTCAAGAAGATCCTTTGATCTTTTCTACGG
GGTCTGACGCTCAGTGGAACGAAAACTCACGTTAAGGGATTTTGGTCATGAGATTATCAAAAAGGATCTT
CACCTAGATCCTTTTAAATTAAAAATGAAGTTTTAAATCAATCTAAAGTATATATGAGTAAACTTGGTCT
GACAGTTACCAATGCTTAATCAGTGAGGCACCTATCTCAGCGATCTGTCTATTTCGTTCATCCATAGTTG
CCTGACTCCCCGTCGTGTAGATAACTACGATACGGGAGGGCTTACCATCTGGCCCCAGTGCTGCAATGAT
ACCGCGAGAACCACGCTCACCGGCTCCAGATTTATCAGCAATAAACCAGCCAGCCGGAAGGGCCGAGCGC
AGAAGTGGTCCTGCAACTTTATCCGCCTCCATCCAGTCTATTAATTGTTGCCGGGAAGCTAGAGTAAGTA
GTTCGCCAGTTAATAGTTTGCGCAACGTTGTTGCCATTGCTACAGGCATCGTGGTGTCACGCTCGTCGTT
TGGTATGGCTTCATTCAGCTCCGGTTCCCAACGATCAAGGCGAGTTACATGATCCCCCATGTTGTGCAAA
AAAGCGGTTAGCTCCTTCGGTCCTCCGATCGTTGTCAGAAGTAAGTTGGCCGCAGTGTTATCACTCATGG
TTATGGCAGCACTGCATAATTCTCTTACTGTCATGCCATCCGTAAGATGCTTTTCTGTGACTGGTGAGTA
CTCAACCAAGTCATTCTGAGAATAGTGTATGCGGCGACCGAGTTGCTCTTGCCCGGCGTCAATACGGGAT
AATACCGCGCCACATAGCAGAACTTTAAAAGTGCTCATCATTGGAAAACGTTCTTCGGGGCGAAAACTCT
CAAGGATCTTACCGCTGTTGAGATCCAGTTCGATGTAACCCACTCGTGCACCCAACTGATCTTCAGCATC
TTTTACTTTCACCAGCGTTTCTGGGTGAGCAAAAACAGGAAGGCAAAATGCCGCAAAAAAGGGAATAAGG
GCGACACGGAAATGTTGAATACTCATACTCTTCCTTTTTCAATATTATTGAAGCATTTATCAGGGTTATT
GTCTCATGAGCGGATACATATTTGAATGTAGCTCCGAATTTCTCGAGGGCTTGTCGACGACGGCGGTCTC
CGTCGTCAGGATCATGAATTCGACCCGCCTGCCACCATGACCGAGTACAAGCCCACGGTGCGCCTCGCCA
CCCGCGACGACGTCCCCCGGGCCGTACGCACCCTCGCCGCCGCGTTCGCCGACTACCCCGCCACGCGCCA
CACCGTCGACCCGGACCGCCACATCGAGCGGGTCACCGAGCTGCAAGAACTCTTCCTCACGCGCGTCGGG
CTCGACATCGGCAAGGTGTGGGTCGCGGACGACGGCGCCGCGGTGGCGGTCTGGACCACGCCGGAGAGCG
TCGAAGCGGGGGCGGTGTTCGCCGAGATCGGCCCGCGCATGGCCGAGTTGAGCGGTTCCCGGCTGGCCGC
GCAGCAACAGATGGAAGGCCTCCTGGCGCCGCACCGGCCCAAGGAGCCCGCGTGGTTCCTGGCCACCGTC
GGCGTCTCGCCCGACCACCAGGGCAAGGGTCTGGGCAGCGCCGTCGTGCTCCCCGGAGTGGAGGCGGCCG
AGCGCGCCGGGGTGCCCGCCTTCCTGGAGACATCCGCGCCCCGCAACCTCCCCTTCTACGAGCGGCTCGG
CTTCACCGTCACCGCCGACGTCGAGGTGCCCGAAGGACCGCGCACCTGGTGCATGACCCGCAAGCCCGGT
GCCTGATACGCGTGAATTCACTCCTCAGGTGCAGGCTGCCTATCAGAAGGTGGTGGCTGGTGTGGCCAAT
GCCCTGGCTCACAAATACCACTGAGATCTTTTTCCCTCTGCCAAAAATTATGGGGACATCATGAAGCCCC
TTGAGCATCTGACTTCTGGCTAATAAAGGAAATTTATTTTCATTGCAATAGTGTGTTGGAATTTTTTGTG
TCTCTCACTCGGAAGGACATATGGGAGGGCAAATCATTTAAAACATCAGAATGAGTATTTGGTTTAGAGT
TTGGCAACATATGCCCATATGCTGGCTGCCATGAACAAAGGTTGGCTATAAAGAGGTCATCAGTATATGA
AACAGCCCCCTGCTGTCCATTCCTTATTCCATAGAAAAGCCTTGACTTGAGGTTAGATTTTTTTTATATT
TTGTTTTGTGTTATTTTTTTCTTTAACATCCCTAAAATTTTCCTTACATGTTTTACTAGCCAGATTTTTC
CTCCTCTCCTGACTACTCCCAGTCATAGCTGTCCCTCTTCTCTTATGGAGATCCCTCGACCTGCAGCCCA
AGCTTGAATTCTCTAGAATTACCCTGTTATCCCTATGCTTGGTTTACCGAGCTCTTATTGGTTTTCAAAC
TTCATTGACTGTGCCCAACGCGCCTGGGAGCTCACGGGGACAGCCCCCCCCCAAAGCCCCCAGGGATGTA
ATTACGTCCCTCCCCCGCTAGGGGGCAGCAGCGAGCCGCCCGGGGCTCCGCTCCGGTCCGGCGCTCCCCC
CGCATCCCCGAGCCGGCAGCGTGCGGGGACAGCCCGGGCACGGGGAAGGTGGCACGGGATCGCTTTCCTC
TGAACGCTTCTCGCTGCTCTTTGAGCCTGCAGACACCTGGGGGGATACGGGGAAAAAGCTAGGCTGAAAG
ACCGGTTCTTAGAATGACACGCGCCTGGGAGCTCACGGGGACAGCCCCCCCCCAAAGCCCCCAGGGATGT
AATTACGTCCCTCCCCCGCTAGGGGGCAGCAGCGAGCCGCCCGGGGCTCCGCTCCGGTCCGGCGCTCCCC
CCGCATCCCCGAGCCGGCAGCGTGCGGGGACAGCCCGGGCACGGGGAAGGTGGCACGGGATCGCTTTCCT
CTGAACGCTTCTCGCTGCTCTTTGAGCCTGCAGACACCTGGGGGGATACGGGGAAAAAGCTAACTTCTGA
GACGACAACTTTGTATAGAAAAGTTGGCTCCGAATTCGCCCTTGACAGCAGAGATCCAGTTTGGTTAATT
AATTGGCTCCGGTGCCCGTCAGTGGGCAGAGCGCACATCGCCCACAGTCCCCGAGAAGTTGTGGGGAGGG
GTCGGCAATTGAACCGGTGCCTAGAGAAGGTGGCGCGGGGTAAACTGGGAAAGTGATGTCGTGTACTGGC
TCCGCCTTTTTCCCGAGGGTGGGGGAGAACCGTATATAAGTGCAGTAGTCGCCGTGAACGTTCTTTTTCG
CAACGGGTTTGCCGCCAGAACACAGGTAAGTGCCGTGTGTGGTTCCCGCGGGCCTGGCCTCTTTACGGGT
TATGGCCCTTGCGTGCCTTGAATTACTTCCACCTGGCTGCAGTACGTGATTCTTGATCCCGAGCTTCGGG
TTGGAAGTGGGTGGGAGAGTTCGAGGCCTTGCGCTTAAGGAGCCCCTTCGCCTCGTGCTTGAGTTGAGGC
CTGGCCTGGGCGCTGGGGCCGCCGCGTGCGAATCTGGTGGCACCTTCGCGCCTGTCTCGCTGCTTTCGAT
AAGTCTCTAGCCATTTAAAATTTTTGATGACCTGCTGCGACGCTTTTTTTCTGGCAAGATAGTCTTGTAA
ATGCGGGCCAAGATCTGCACACTGGTATTTCGGTTTTTGGGGCCGCGGGCGGCGACGGGGCCCGTGCGTC
CCAGCGCACATGTTCGGCGAGGCGGGGCCTGCGAGCGCGGCCACCGAGAATCGGACGGGGGTAGTCTCAA
GCTGGCCGGCCTGCTCTGGTGCCTGGCCTCGCGCCGCCGTGTATCGCCCCGCCCTGGGCGGCAAGGCTGG
CCCGGTCGGCACCAGTTGCGTGAGCGGAAAGATGGCCGCTTCCCGGCCCTGCTGCAGGGAGCTCAAAATG
GAGGACGCGGCGCTCGGGAGAGCGGGCGGGTGAGTCACCCACACAAAGGAAAAGGGCCTTTCCGTCCTCA
GCCGTCGCTTCATGTGACTCCACGGAGTACCGGGCGCCGTCCAGGCACCTCGATTAGTTCTCGAGCTTTT
GGAGTACGTCGTCTTTAGGTTGGGGGGAGGGGTTTTATGCGATGGAGTTTCCCCACACTGAGTGGGTGGA
GACTGAAGTTAGGCCAGCTTGGCACTTGATGTAATTCTCCTTGGAATTTGCCCTTTTTGAGTTTGGATCT
TGGTTCATTCTCAAGCCTCAGACAGTGGTTCAAAGTTTTTTTCTTCCATTTCAGGTGTCGTGAGAAGGGC
GAATTCGACCCAAGTTTGTACAAAAAAGCAGGCTGGATCCAGGTGCCACCATGGTGAGCGAGCTGATTAA
GGAGAACATGCACATGAAGCTGTACATGGAGGGCACCGTGAACAACCACCACTTCAAGTGCACATCCGAG
GGCGAAGGCAAGCCCTACGAGGGCACCCAGACCATGAGAATCAAGGCGGTCGAGGGCGGCCCTCTCCCCT
TCGCCTTCGACATCCTGGCTACCAGCTTCATGTACGGCAGCAAAACCTTCATCAACCACACCCAGGGCAT
CCCCGACTTCTTTAAGCAGTCCTTCCCCGAGGGCTTCACATGGGAGAGAGTCACCACATACGAAGATGGG
GGCGTGCTGACCGCTACCCAGGACACCAGCCTCCAGGACGGCTGCCTCATCTACAACGTCAAGATCAGAG
GGGTGAACTTCCCATCCAACGGCCCTGTGATGCAGAAGAAAACACTCGGCTGGGAGGCCTCCACCGAGAC
ACTGTACCCCGCTGACGGCGGCCTGGAAGGCAGAGCCGACATGGCCCTGAAGCTCGTGGGCGGGGGCCAC
CTGATCTGCAACCTTAAGACCACATACAGATCCAAGAAACCCGCTAAGAACCTCAAGATGCCCGGCGTCT
ACTATGTGGACAGGAGACTGGAAAGAATCAAGGAGGCCGACAAAGAGACATACGTCGAGCAGCACGAGGT
GGCTGTGGCCAGATACTGCGACCTCCCTAGCAAACTGGGGCACAAACTTAATTGAGAATTCTACCACCCA
GCTTTCTTGTACAAAGTGGTACGTCTCAAGACCAGAGGTCTCTGCTTAATCCATGCACGACCGACGCCAC
GCCGAGTCACGACCGACGCCACGCCGAGTCACGACCGACGCCACGCCGAGTCACGACCGACGCCACGCCG
AGTCAACCAGAAGAGACCTGTGCTTCACTCCTCAGGTGCAGGCTGCCTATCAGAAGGTGGTGGCTGGTGT
GGCCAATGCCCTGGCTCACAAATACCACTGAGATCTTTTTCCCTCTGCCAAAAATTATGGGGACATCATG
AAGCCCCTTGAGCATCTGACTTCTGGCTAATAAAGGAAATTTATTTTCATTGCAATAGTGTGTTGGAATT
TTTTGTGTCTCTCACTCGGAAGGACATATGGGAGGGCAAATCATTTAAAACATCAGAATGAGTATTTGGT
TTAGAGTTTGGCAACATATGCCCATATGCTGGCTGCCATGAACAAAGGTTGGCTATAAAGAGGTCATCAG
TATATGAAACAGCCCCCTGCTGTCCATTCCTTATTCCATAGAAAAGCCTTGACTTGAGGTTAGATTTTTT
TTATATTTTGTTTTGTGTTATTTTTTTCTTTAACATCCCTAAAATTTTCCTTACATGTTTTACTAGCCAG
ATTTTTCCTCCTCTCCTGACTACTCCCAGTCATAGCTGTCCCTCTTCTCTTATGGAGATCCCGAGCGGTG
CGTTTTTATGCTTGTAGTATTGTATAATGTTTTTAAGATCCAAGCTTCTGACCTCTTCTCTTCCTCCCAC
AGGGCCTCGAGACAATTGCATCGATGGTACCAGTGAAAGTCTGCAATGAATTCGAGTTGGCGCGCCTGTC
ATTCTAAATCTCTCTTTCAGCCTAAAGCTTTTTCCCCGTATCCCCCCAGGTGTCTGCAGGCTCAAAGAGC
AGCGAGAAGCGTTCAGAGGAAAGCGATCCCGTGCCACCTTCCCCGTGCCCGGGCTGTCCCCGCACGCTGC
CGGCTCGGGGATGCGGGGGGAGCGCCGGACCGGAGCGGAGCCCCGGGCGGCTCGCTGCTGCCCCCTAGCG
GGGGAGGGACGTAATTACATCCCTGGGGGCTTTGGGAGGGGGCTGTCCCCGTGAGCTCCCAGGCGCGCCT
GTCATTCTAAATCTCTCTTTCAGCCTAAAGCTTTTTCCCCGTATCCCCCCAGGTGTCTGCAGGCTCAAAG
AGCAGCGAGAAGCGTTCAGAGGAAAGCGATCCCGTGCCACCTTCCCCGTGCCCGGGCTGTCCCCGCACGC
TGCCGGCTCGGGGATGCGGGGGGAGCGCCGGACCGGAGCGGAGCCCCGGGCGGCTCGCTGCTGCCCCCTA
GCGGGGGAGGGACGTAATTACATCCCTGGGGGCTTTGGGGGGGGGCTGTCCCCGTGAGCTCCCAGGCGCG
CCAACTCGGTACCGTATCGATGTCGACGTTAACGCTAGTGATATCAACTTTGTATAGAAAAGTTGGCTCC
GAATTCGCCCTTGACAGCAGAGATCCAGTTTGGTTAATTAATTGGCTCCGGTGCCCGTCAGTGGGCAGAG
CGCACATCGCCCACAGTCCCCGAGAAGTTGTGGGGAGGGGTCGGCAATTGAACCGGTGCCTAGAGAAGGT
GGCGCGGGGTAAACTGGGAAAGTGATGTCGTGTACTGGCTCCGCCTTTTTCCCGAGGGTGGGGGAGAACC
GTATATAAGTGCAGTAGTCGCCGTGAACGTTCTTTTTCGCAACGGGTTTGCCGCCAGAACACAGGTAAGT
GCCGTGTGTGGTTCCCGCGGGCCTGGCCTCTTTACGGGTTATGGCCCTTGCGTGCCTTGAATTACTTCCA
CCTGGCTGCAGTACGTGATTCTTGATCCCGAGCTTCGGGTTGGAAGTGGGTGGGAGAGTTCGAGGCCTTG
CGCTTAAGGAGCCCCTTCGCCTCGTGCTTGAGTTGAGGCCTGGCCTGGGCGCTGGGGCCGCCGCGTGCGA
ATCTGGTGGCACCTTCGCGCCTGTCTCGCTGCTTTCGATAAGTCTCTAGCCATTTAAAATTTTTGATGAC
CTGCTGCGACGCTTTTTTTCTGGCAAGATAGTCTTGTAAATGCGGGCCAAGATCTGCACACTGGTATTTC
GGTTTTTGGGGCCGCGGGCGGCGACGGGGCCCGTGCGTCCCAGCGCACATGTTCGGCGAGGCGGGGCCTG
CGAGCGCGGCCACCGAGAATCGGACGGGGGTAGTCTCAAGCTGGCCGGCCTGCTCTGGTGCCTGGCCTCG
CGCCGCCGTGTATCGCCCCGCCCTGGGCGGCAAGGCTGGCCCGGTCGGCACCAGTTGCGTGAGCGGAAAG
ATGGCCGCTTCCCGGCCCTGCTGCAGGGAGCTCAAAATGGAGGACGCGGCGCTCGGGAGAGCGGGCGGGT
GAGTCACCCACACAAAGGAAAAGGGCCTTTCCGTCCTCAGCCGTCGCTTCATGTGACTCCACGGAGTACC
GGGCGCCGTCCAGGCACCTCGATTAGTTCTCGAGCTTTTGGAGTACGTCGTCTTTAGGTTGGGGGGAGGG
GTTTTATGCGATGGAGTTTCCCCACACTGAGTGGGTGGAGACTGAAGTTAGGCCAGCTTGGCACTTGATG
TAATTCTCCTTGGAATTTGCCCTTTTTGAGTTTGGATCTTGGTTCATTCTCAAGCCTCAGACAGTGGTTC
AAAGTTTTTTTCTTCCATTTCAGGTGTCGTGAGAAGGGCGAATTCGACCCAAGTTTGTACAAAAAAGCAG
GCTCGCCACCATGGTGAGCAAGGGCGAGGAGCTGTTCACCGGGGTGGTGCCCATCCTGGTCGAGCTGGAC
GGCGACGTAAACGGCCACAAGTTCAGCGTGAGGGGCGAGGGCGAGGGCGATGCCACCAACGGCAAGCTGA
CCCTGAAGTTCATCTGCACCACCGGCAAGCTGCCCGTGCCCTGGCCCACCCTCGTGACCACCCTGAGCCA
CGGCGTGCAGTGCTTCGCCCGCTACCCCGACCACATGAAGCAGCACGACTTCTTCAAGTCCGCCATGCCC
GAAGGCTACGTCCAGGAGCGCACCATCTTCTTCAAGGACGACGGCACCTACAAGACCCGCGCCGAGGTGA
AGTTCGAGGGCGACACCCTAGTGAACCGCATCGAGCTGAAGGGCGTCGACTTCAAGGAGGACGGCAACAT
CCTGGGGCACAAGCTGGAGTACAACTTCAACAGCCACAACATCTATATCATGGCCGTCAAGCAGAAGAAC
GGCATCAAGGTGAACTTCAAGATCCGCCACAACGTGGAGGACGGCAGCGTGCAGCTCGCCGACCACTACC
AGCAGAACACCCCCATCGGCGACGGCCCCGTGCTGCTGCCCGACAGCCACTACCTGAGCACCCAGTCCGT
GCTGAGCAAAGACCCCAACGAGAAGCGCGATCACATGGTCCTGCTGGAGTTCCGCACCGCCGCCGGGATC
ACTCTCGGCATGGACGAGCTGTACAAGTAATACCACCCAGCTTTCTTGTACAAAGTGGTACGCGTGAATT
CACTCCTCAGGTGCAGGCTGCCTATCAGAAGGTGGTGGCTGGTGTGGCCAATGCCCTGGCTCACAAATAC
CACTGAGATCTTTTTCCCTCTGCCAAAAATTATGGGGACATCATGAAGCCCCTTGAGCATCTGACTTCTG
GCTAATAAAGGAAATTTATTTTCATTGCAATAGTGTGTTGGAATTTTTTGTGTCTCTCACTCGGAAGGAC
ATATGGGAGGGCAAATCATTTAAAACATCAGAATGAGTATTTGGTTTAGAGTTTGGCAACATATGCCCAT
ATGCTGGCTGCCATGAACAAAGGTTGGCTATAAAGAGGTCATCAGTATATGAAACAGCCCCCTGCTGTCC
ATTCCTTATTCCATAGAAAAGCCTTGACTTGAGGTTAGATTTTTTTTATATTTTGTTTTGTGTTATTTTT
TTCTTTAACATCCCTAAAATTTTCCTTACATGTTTTACTAGCCAGATTTTTCCTCCTCTCCTGACTACTC
CCAGTCATAGCTGTCCCTCTTCTCTTATGGAGATCCCTCGACCTGCAGCCCAAGCTTGGCGTAATCATGG
TCATAGCTGTTTCCTGTGTGAAATTGTTATCCGCTCACAATTCCACACAACATACGAGCCGGAAGCATAA
AGTGTAAAGCCTGGGGTGCCTAATGAGTGAGCTAACTCACATTAATTGCGTTGCGCTCACTGCCCGCTTT
CCAGTCGGGAAACCTGTCGTGCCAGCGGATCGACAGTACTAAGCTTGGTCTAATACCCAATCTCTCGTCT
TATCCAGATGTTTTATACGCCTCTGGCCCGTGTCTCAAAATCTCTGATGTTACATTGCACAAGATAAAAT
AATATCATCATGAACAATAAAACTGTCTGCTTACATAAACAGTAATACAAGGGGTGTTATGAGCCATATT
CAACGGGAAACGTCGAGGCCGCGATTAAATTCCAACATGGATGCTGATTTATATGGGTATAAATGGGCTC
GCGATAATGTCGGGCAATCAGGTGCGACAATCTATCGCTTGTATGGGAAGCCCGATGCGCCAGAGTTGTT
TCTGAAACATGGCAAAGGTAGCGTTGCCAATGATGTTACAGATGAGATGGTCAGACTAAACTGGCTGACG
GAATTTATGCCTCTTCCGACCATCAAGCATTTTATCCGTACTCCTGATGATGCATGGTTACTCACCACTG
CGATCCCCGGAAAAACAGCATTCCAGGTATTAGAAGAATATCCTGATTCAGGTGAAAATATTGTTGATGC
GCTGGCAGTGTTCCTGCGCCGGTTGCATTCGATTCCTGTTTGTAATTGTCCTTTTAACAGCGATCGCGTA
TTTCGTCTCGCTCAGGCGCAATCACGAATGAATAACGGTTTGGTTGATGCGAGTGATTTTGATGACGAGC
GTAATGGCTGGCCTGTTGAACAAGTCTGGAAAGAAATGCATAAACTTTTGCCATTCTCACCGGATTCAGT
CGTCACTCATGGTGATTTCTCACTTGATAACCTTATTTTTGACGAGGGGAAATTAATAGGTTGTATTGAT
GTTGGACGAGTCGGAATCGCAGACCGATACCAGGATCTTGCCATCCTATGGAACTGCCTCGGTGAGTTTT
CTCCTTCATTACAGAAACGGCTTTTTCAAAAATATGGTATTGATAATCCTGATATGAATAAATTGCAGTT
TCATTTGATGCTCGATGAGTTTTTCTAATCAGAATTGGTTAATTGGTTGTAACACTGGCAGAGCATTACG
CTGACTTGACGGGACGGCGCAAGCTCATGACCAAAATCCCTTAACGTGAGTTACGCGTCGTTCCACTGAG
CGTCAGAGGTATCACTAGTATTACAGAGGTAAGTTATAACAGTCGCCTAACCC
Features (pLannotate 1.2.2; 28 found; start..end, strand, type, name):
     87..675     -  rep_origin     ori: high-copy-number ColE1/pMB1/pBR322/pUC origin of replication
    846..1706    -  CDS            AmpR: β-lactamase; bla; confers resistance to ampicillin, carbenicillin, and related antibiotics
   1707..1778    -  promoter       AmpR promoter: bla
   1857..2456    +  CDS            PuroR: puromycin N-acetyltransferase; pac from Streptomyces alboniger; confers resistance to puromycin
   2461..2541    +  CDS            HBB (fragment): HBB_PONPY - Experimental evidence at transcript level: Swiss-Prot protein existence level 2. Involved in oxygen transport from the lung to the various peripheral tissues. From Pongo pygmaeus (Bornean orangutan).
   2612..2667    +  polyA_signal   β-globin poly(A) signal: rabbit β-globin polyadenylation signal (Gil and Proudfoot, 1987)
   3646..3666    +  protein_bind   attB4: mutant version of attB; core recombination site for the Gateway® BP reaction BP Clonase™
   3734..3945    +  promoter       EF-1α core promoter: core promoter for human elongation factor EF-1α
   3946..4884    +  intron         EF-1α intron A: intron upstream of the start codon of human EF-1α
   4911..4931    +  protein_bind   attB1: mutant version of attB; core recombination site for the Gateway® BP reaction BP Clonase™
   4951..5646    +  CDS            mKate2: mKate2 is a basic (constitutively fluorescent) red fluorescent protein published in 2009, derived from Entacmaea quadricolor. It is reported to be a rapidly-maturing monomer with moderate acid sensitivity.
   5666..5690    -  protein_bind   attB2: mutant version of attB; recombination site for the Gateway® BP reaction BP Clonase™
   5834..5908    +  CDS            HBB (fragment): HBB_PONPY - Experimental evidence at transcript level: Swiss-Prot protein existence level 2. Involved in oxygen transport from the lung to the various peripheral tissues. From Pongo pygmaeus (Bornean orangutan).
   5979..6034    +  polyA_signal   β-globin poly(A) signal: rabbit β-globin polyadenylation signal (Gil and Proudfoot, 1987)
   6418..6443    +  misc_feature   SA: splice acceptor site
   7115..7135    +  protein_bind   attB4: mutant version of attB; core recombination site for the Gateway® BP reaction BP Clonase™
   7203..7414    +  promoter       EF-1α core promoter: core promoter for human elongation factor EF-1α
   7415..8353    +  intron         EF-1α intron A: intron upstream of the start codon of human EF-1α
   8380..8400    +  protein_bind   attB1: mutant version of attB; core recombination site for the Gateway® BP reaction BP Clonase™
   8411..9127    +  CDS            EBFP2: EBFP2 is a basic (constitutively fluorescent) blue fluorescent protein published in 2007, derived from Aequorea victoria. It is reported to be a rapidly-maturing monomer with moderate acid sensitivity.
   9135..9159    -  protein_bind   attB2: mutant version of attB; recombination site for the Gateway® BP reaction BP Clonase™
   9163..9243    +  CDS            HBB (fragment): HBB_PONPY - Experimental evidence at transcript level: Swiss-Prot protein existence level 2. Involved in oxygen transport from the lung to the various peripheral tissues. From Pongo pygmaeus (Bornean orangutan).
   9314..9369    +  polyA_signal   β-globin poly(A) signal: rabbit β-globin polyadenylation signal (Gil and Proudfoot, 1987)
   9752..9774    -  protein_bind   lac operator (fragment): The lac repressor binds to the lac operator to inhibit transcription in E. coli. This inhibition can be relieved by adding lactose or isopropyl-β-D-thiogalactopyranoside (IPTG). lac repressor encoded by lacI
   9778..9808    -  promoter       lac promoter: promoter for the E. coli lac operon
   9823..9844    -  protein_bind   CAP binding site: CAP binding activates transcription in the presence of cAMP. E. coli catabolite activator protein
   9857..9896    -  CDS            lacI (fragment): lac repressor; lacI; The lac repressor binds to the lac operator to inhibit transcription in E. coli. This inhibition can be relieved by adding lactose or isopropyl-β-D-thiogalactopyranoside (IPTG).
  10069..10878   +  CDS            KanR: aminoglycoside phosphotransferase; aph(3')-Ia; confers resistance to kanamycin in bacteria or G418 (Geneticin®) in eukaryotes
