[The description below was written by a language model from this plasmid's Addgene catalogue record and pLannotate feature annotations shown in this document.]
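Description:
LSB-hsa-miR-1307-3p is a mammalian expression and synthetic-biology plasmid of about 11 kb, built on the Low Sensor Backbone (LSB), that reports the activity of the human microRNA miR-1307-3p by ratiometric fluorescence. It is propagated in E. coli from a high-copy ColE1/pUC-type origin. It carries both β-lactamase (AmpR) and an aph(3')-Ia kanamycin resistance gene, and the record lists selection with both antibiotics.

The payload is two parallel transcription units, each driven by the human EF-1α core promoter with its intron A and terminated by a rabbit β-globin polyadenylation signal. Gateway attB4, attB1 and attB2 scars flank the promoters and coding sequences, reflecting modular assembly of the units; the listed cloning method for the insert is Gibson cloning. One unit encodes the red fluorescent protein mKate2, with the hsa-miR-1307-3p target placed in its 3' UTR. That site is not annotated separately in the feature table, though it would fall in the unannotated stretch between the mKate2 coding sequence and its poly(A) signal. The other unit encodes the blue protein EBFP2, which lacks the target and serves as an internal reference for delivery and expression. When miR-1307-3p is active in a transfected cell, mKate2 is repressed relative to EBFP2, so the red-to-blue ratio measures miRNA activity.

A puromycin N-acetyltransferase gene with its own β-globin poly(A) allows puromycin selection in mammalian cells, although no promoter is annotated directly upstream of it. The depositor notes that the repeated poly(A) elements make the plasmid inherently unstable. The physical plasmid also has short insertions flanking the puromycin coding region that differ from the deposited sequence, and these do not impair selection.
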