Addgene plasmid #103214: LSB-hsa-miR-1307-3p
Purpose: Used to sense miRNA activity using fluorescence based tools. hsa-miR-1307-3p target in 3' UTR of of mKate. miRNA activity can be measured by the repression of mKate2 relative to EBFP2 fluorescent proteins . Plasmid is inherently unstable; please see Depositor Comments
Depositing lab: Ron Weiss. Depositing organization: Massachusetts Institute of Technology. Publication: A mixed antagonistic/synergistic miRNA repression model enables accurate predictions of multi-input miRNA sensor activity. Gam JJ, Babb J, Weiss R. Nat Commun. 2018 Jun 22;9(1):2430. doi: 10.1038/s41467-018-04575-0. PubMed 29934631.
Backbone
  Vector backbone: Low Sensor Backbone (LSB)
  Vector type: Mammalian Expression, Synthetic Biology
Growth in bacteria
  Bacterial resistance: Ampicillin and Kanamycin, 100 & 50 μg/mL
  Growth temperature: 30°C
  Growth strain: NEB Stable
  Copy number: High Copy
Gene/Insert
  Gene/Insert name: hsa-miR-1307-3p target
  Species: H. sapiens (human)
  Entrez Gene: MIR1307 (a.k.a. MIRN1307, hsa-mir-1307, mir-1307)
  Promoter: EF-1a
  Cloning method: Gibson Cloning
Terms and licenses: Academic/Nonprofit Terms; Industry Terms: Not Available to Industry
Depositor comments: Please note that this plasmid is inherently unstable due to a repeating poly A element. We recommend performing a diagnostic digest on multiple colonies upon receipt. The depositors would like to note the presence of several discrepancies between the depositor sequence and physical plasmid sequence. In particular, the sequences upstream and downstream of the puromycin coding region have 10 bp insertions which do not affect the ability to perform puromycin selection. The sequences for those regions within the physical plasmids are as follows: Upstream of Puro: GAATTCGACCGCCTGTCTCAAGGTGCCACC; Downstream of Puro: GCTTTGAGACTACGCGTGAATTCACTCCTC.
How to cite: LSB-hsa-miR-1307-3p was a gift from Ron Weiss (Addgene plasmid # 103214 ; http://n2t.net/addgene:103214 ; RRID:Addgene_103214)
