>Addgene plasmid #103214 | LSB-hsa-miR-1307-3p | depositor partial sequence | sequence record 195478 | hsa-miR-1307-3p target
CACGACCGACGCCACGCCGAGT
