>Addgene plasmid #103214 | LSB-hsa-miR-1307-3p | addgene partial sequence | sequence record 240213 | mKate2-F 5'-ACCCGCTAAGAACCTCAAGA-3'
GGCCGACAAAGAGACATACGTCGAGCAGCACGAGGTGGCTGTGGCCAGATACTGCGACCTCCCTAGCAAA
CTGGGGCACAAACTTAATTGAGAATTCTACCACCCAGCTTTCTTGTACAAAGTGGTACGTCTCAAGACCA
GAGGTCTCTGCTTAATCCATGCACGACCGACGCCACGCCGAGTCACGACCGACGCCACGCCGAGTCACGA
CCGACGCCACGCCGAGTCACGACCGACGCCACGCCGAGTCAACCAGAAGAGACCTGTGCTTCACTCCTCA
GGTGCAGGCTGCCTATCAGAAGGTGGTGGCTGGTGTGGCCAATGCCCTGGCTCACAAATACCACTGAGAT
CTTTTTCCCTCTGCCAAAAATTATGGGGACATCATGAAGCCCCTTGAGCATCTGACTTCTGGCTAATAAA
GGAAATTTATTTTCATTGCAATAGTGTGTTGGAATTTTTTGTGTCTCTCACTCGGAAGGACATATGGGAG
GGCAAATCATTTAAAACATCAGAATGAGTATTTGGTTTAGAGTTTGGCAACATATGCCCATATGCTGGCT
GCCATGAACAAAGGTTGGCTATAAAGA
